>Addgene plasmid #112641 | pHES943 | addgene full sequence | sequence record 224838 | Addgene NGS Result
ACCGCCTCTCCCCGCGCGTTGGCCGATTCATTAATGCAGCTGGCACGACAGGTTTCCCGACTGGAAAGCG
GGCAGTGAGCGCAACGCAATTAATGTGAGTTAGCTCACTCATTAGGCACCCCAGGCTTTACACTTTATGC
TTCCGGCTCGTATGTTGTGTGGAATTGTGAGCGGATAACAATTTCACACAGGAAACAGCTATGACCATGA
TTACGCCAAGCTCGGAATTAACCCTCACTAAAGGGAACAAAAGCTGGGCCGGCCATTTAAATGTTTAAAC
CTACTGCGCCAATTGATGACAATACAGACGATGATAACAAACCGAAGTTATCTGATGTAGAAAAGGATTA
AAGATGCTAAGAGATAGTGATGATATTTCATAAATAATGTAATTCTATATATGTTAATTACCTTTTTTGC
GAGGCATATTTATGGTGAAGGATAAGTTTTGACCATCAAAGAAGGTTAATGTGGCTGTGGTTTCAGGGTC
CATAAAGCTTTTCAATTCATCTTTTTTTTTTGTTCTTTTTTTTGATTCCGGTTTCTTTGAAATTTTTTTG
ATTCGGTAATCTCCGAGCAGAAGGAAGAACGAAGGAAGGAGCACAGACTTAGATTGGTATATATACGCAT
ATGTGGTGTTGAAGAAACATGAGATTGCCCAGTATTCTTAACCCAACTGCACAGAACAAAAACCTGCAGG
AAACGAAGATAAATCATGTCGAAAGCTACATATAAGGAACGTGCTGCTACTCATCCTAGTCCTGTTGCTG
CCAAGCTATTTAATATCATGCACGAAAAGCAAACAAACTTGTGTGCTTCATTGGATGTTCGTACCACCAA
GGAATTACTGGAGTTAGTTGAAGCATTAGGTCCCAAAATTTGTTTACTAAAAACACATGTGGATATCTTG
ACTGATTTTTCCATGGAGGGCACAGTTAAGCCGCTAAAGGCATTATCCGCCAAGTACAATTTTTTACTCT
TCGAAGACAGAAAATTTGCTGACATTGGTAATACAGTCAAATTGCAGTACTCTGCGGGTGTATACAGAAT
AGCAGAATGGGCAGACATTACGAATGCACACGGTGTGGTGGGCCCCCTCCAATATTCTACATGAATGACA
CTTCCAAGCGTATCATCAGTTGGTGCCACACCATTAATCAGTTTTACGGAGAAACAATCGTTGCATACAC
GTTTGATGCAGGTCCAAATGCTGTGTTGTACTACTTAGCTGAAAATGAGTCGAAACTCTTTGCATTTATC
TATAAATTGTTTGGCTCTGTTCCTGGATGGGACAAGAAATTTACTACTGAGCAGCTTGAGGCTTTCAACC
ATCAATTTGAATCATCTAACTTTACTGCACGTGAATTGGATCTTGAGTTGCAAAAGGATGTTGCCAGAGT
GATTTTAACTCAAGTCGGTTCAGGCCCACAAGAAACAAACGAATCTTTGATTGACGCAAAGACTGGTCTA
CCAAAGGAATAAGATCAATTCGATATGTAACATTTTTCTTTTCTTTTCTTTTCCTTTTTTTACAATAGCT
AATTTACGTTTCCCTACGGTATTGGTCGGAACGACCAAGCTTCAATTTATAAATATCTTAATTTTAACAG
CAGTTACCACTTGAATGAGAAACTTTTTGATGCCTACTCTTTTGCTTTTTCATATCATGACCTCCCTACA
TGCTTCGGAATTTCCTTATTCGTAGCTGTCTAACAGCACCACTTAGCACAAGTACGTCCACCCGTTTCAT
ACTTAAAGATCTCAGCAGCCACCCAATCTACATTTAGGGTACCTGTCACATATCTTCTCAAATTTTAGGT
TAGCTTTCAATTGTAAAGTCTCTTTTTGGATATTGCACGTTTCAAGTCAAAACGCGGCTGTAACATAATT
TTCTGAAACAATATTAAAACATAGTAATGACTTAAAACAAGCGACTATCGCAAATAAGCAGTTCCCAGCA
AGCAATTAAAACGTATATAAGCGCAGAATAATGATCTATCATCAATAATTATCGTGAACTTTTCCAGTAT
TTACGTTCATCTTTGAAAAACGGCGAGCATTAACAATAAAAGCTAAAAAAACCAAAAAATTTCAGCTCGA
GAATTAATAATGTCTAAAGGTGAAGAATTATTCACTGGTGTTGTCCCAATTTTGGTTGAATTAGATGGTG
ATGTTAATGGTCACAAATTTTCTGTCTCCGGTGAAGGTGAAGGTGATGCTACTTACGGTAAATTGACCTT
AAAATTGATTTGTACTACTGGTAAATTGCCAGTTCCATGGCCAACCTTAGTCACTACTTTAGGTTATGGT
TTGCAATGTTTTGCTAGATACCCAGATCATATGAAACAACATGACTTTTTCAAGTCTGCCATGCCAGAAG
GTTATGTTCAAGAAAGAACTATTTTTTTCAAAGATGACGGTAACTACAAGACCAGAGCTGAAGTCAAGTT
TGAAGGTGATACCTTAGTTAATAGAATCGAATTAAAAGGTATTGATTTTAAAGAAGATGGTAACATTTTA
GGTCACAAATTGGAATACAACTATAACTCTCACAATGTTTACATCACTGCTGACAAACAAAAGAATGGTA
TCAAAGCTAACTTCAAAATTAGACACAACATTGAAGATGGTGGTGTTCAATTAGCTGACCATTATCAACA
AAATACTCCAATTGGTGATGGTCCAGTCTTGTTACCAGACAACCATTACTTATCCTATCAATCTGCCTTA
TCCAAAGATCCAAACGAAAAGAGAGACCACATGGTCTTGTTAGAATTTGTTACTGCTGCTGGTATTACCC
ATGGTATGGATGAATTGTACAAATAAGGATCCACTAGTTCTAGACACCTGCAACATGCGTGAGTAAATAA
GCGGCCGCCACCGCGGTGGAGCTCTAAGCAAATAGCTAAATTATATACGAATTAATATTATGATTAAGTG
TTTACGTGAGTGCGATATTTTTATTACTATCTTATACAGTTGTATATACTCTATAAAATGAGTTGTCTAT
TAATTAACGCGATGAATGCTTTCTGGGTTTACCTCTCCAACAACTCTAGTTTACTTCTCAATACATTCAA
TTGTATTTGATTTGTCAATACTTCATCATTAATCAATTCTATAGTTTTGTTTTTCTCGTTTATTTCCAAA
TTTAATGCATCAATTTTATTATTCAATTTGTCGTTGATTTTGGTTAATGATTTTATGGTTTGATCTCTGG
CATTGATTGTTTGTGTTAGTTTTTCATTATTGATAATTAAATTATTTAAGTTAGTTATCAACTCGGTGTT
TTCAAGTTTCAAGTTTTCAATTTCTTTAGAGTTTATTAGATTTGTCAAAGTTTCTGAATTGCTTGATTGG
TCCAGATCTGTTTAGCTTGCCTCGTCCCCGCCGGGTCACCCGGCCAGCGACATGGAGGCCCAGAATACCC
TCCTTGACAGTCTTGACGTGCGCAGCTCAGGGGCATGATGTGACTGTCGCCCGTACATTTAGCCCATACA
TCCCCATGTATAATCATTTGCATCCATACATTTTGATGGCCGCACGGCGCGAAGCAAAAATTACGGCTCC
TCGCTGCGGACCTGCGAGCAGGGAAACGCTCCCCTCACAGACGCGTTGAATTGTCCCCACGCCGCGCCCC
TGTAGAGAAATATAAAAGGTTAGGATTTGCCACTGAGGTTCTTCTTTCATATACTTCCTTTTAAAATCTT
GCTAGGATACAGTTCTCACATCACATCCGAACATAAACAACCATGACAGTCAACACTAAGACCTATAGTG
GGAGAGCAGAAACTCATGCCTCACCAGTAGCACAACGATTATTTCGATTAATGGAACTGAAGAAAACCAA
TTTATGTGCATCAATTGATGTTGATACCACTAAGGAATTCCTTGAATTAATTGATAAATTGGGTCCTTAT
GTATGCTTAATCAAGACTCATATTGATATAATCAATGATTTTTCCTATGAATCCACTATTGAACCATTAT
TAGAACTTTCACGTAAACATCAATTTATGATTTTTGAAGATAGAAAATTTGCTGATATTGGTAATACCGT
GAAGAAACAATATATTGGTGGAGTTTATAAAATTAGTAGTTGGGCAGATATTACTAATGCTCATGGTGTC
ACTGGGAATGGAGTAGTTGAAGGATTAAAACAGGGAGCTAAAGAAACCACCACCAACCAAGAGCCAAGAG
GGTTATTGATGTTAGCTGAATTATCATCAGTGGGATCATTAGCATATGGAGAATATTCTCAAAAAACTGT
TGAAATTGCTAAATCCGATAAGGAATTTGTTATTGGATTTATTGCCCAACGTGATATGGGTGGACAAGAA
GAAGGATTTGATTGGCTTATTATGACACCTGGAGTTGGATTAGATGATAAAGGTGATGGATTAGGACAAC
AATATAGAACTGTTGATGAAGTTGTTAGCACTGGAACTGATATTATCATTGTTGGTAGAGGATTGTTTGG
TAAAGGAAGAGATCCAGATATTGAAGGTAAAAGGTATAGAGATGCTGGTTGGAATGCTTATTTGAAAAAG
ACTGGCCAATTATAATCAGTACTGACAATAAAAAGATTCTTGTTTTCAAGAACTTGTCATTTGTATAGTT
TTTTTATATTGTAGTTGTTCTATTTTAATCAAATGTTAGCGTGATTTATATTTTTTTTCGCCTCGACATC
ATCTGCCCAGATGCGAAGTTAAGTGCGCAGAAAGTAATATCATGCGTCAATCGTATGTGAATGCTGGTCG
CTATACTGCTGTCGATTCGATACTAACGCCGCCATCCAGTGTCGAAAACGAGCTCGAATTCATCGACCCG
GGAATCTCGGTCGTAATGATTTCTATAATGACGAAAAAAAAAAAATTGGAAAGAAAAAGCTTCATGGCCT
TTATAAAAAGGAACTATCCAATACCTCGCCAGAACCAAGTAACAGTATTTTACGGGGCACAAATCAAGAA
CAATAAGACAGGACTGTAAAGATGGACGCATTGAACTCCAAAGAACAACAAGAGTTCCAAAAAGTAGTGG
AACAAAAGCAAATGAAGGATTTCATGCGTTTGTACTCTAATCTGGTAGAAAGATGTTTCACAGACTGTGT
CAATGACTTCACAACATCAAAGCTAACCAATAAGGAACAAACATGCATCATGAAGTGCGTTTAAACGGCC
ACGCTGGCCCCCTATAGTGAGTCGTATTACAATTCACTGGCCGTCGTTTTACAACGTCGTGACTGGGAAA
ACCCTGGCGTTACCCAACTTAATCGCCTTGCAGCACATCCCCCTTTCGCCAGCTGGCGTAATAGCGAAGA
GGCCCGCACCGATCGCCCTTCCCAACAGTTGCGCAGCCTGAATGGCGAATGG
[124 nt withheld, positions 5373-5496]
C
[91 nt withheld, positions 5498-5588]
A
[49 nt withheld, positions 5590-5638]
CCTTTGACGTTGGAGTCCACGTTCTTT
[37 nt withheld, positions 5666-5702]
ACCCTATCTCGGTCTATTCTTTTGATTTATAAGGGATTTTGCCGATTTCGGCCTATTGGTTAAAAAATGA
GCTGATTTAACAAAAATTTAACGCGAATTTTAACAAAATATTAACGCTTACAATTTCCTGATGCGGTATT
TTCTCCTTACGCATCTGTGCGGTATTTCACACCGCATAGGGTAATAACTGATATAATTAAATTGAAGCTC
TAATTTGTGAGTTTAGTATTAGGATCTCTACCCTTGGCGAAAAGTCCTCTGCCAACAATGATGATATCTG
ATCCACCACTTACAACTTCGTCGACGGTTCTGTACTGCTGACCCAATATGCGTATATATACCAATCTAAG
TCTGTGCTCCTTCCTTCGTTCTTCCTTCTGTTCGGAGATTACCGAATCAAAAAAATTTCAAGGAAACCGA
AATCAAAAAAAAGAATAAAAAAAAAATGATGAATTGAAAAGGTGGTATGGTGCACTCTCAGTACAATCTG
CTCTGATGCCGCATAGTTAAGCCAGCCCCGACACCCGCCAACACCCGCTGACGCGCCCTGACGGGCTTGT
CTGCTCCCGGCATCCGCTTACAGACAAGCTGTGACCGTCTCCGGGAGCTGCATGTGTCAGAGGTTTTCAC
CGTCATCACCGAAACGCGCGAGACGAAAGGGCCTCGTGATACGCCTATTTTTATAGGTTAATGTCATGAT
AATAATGGTTTCTTAGACGTCGGCGCGCCGAGGACGTCAGGTGGCACTTTTCGGGGAAATGTGCGCGGAA
CCCCTATTTGTTTATTTTTCTAAATACATTCAAATATGTATCCGCTCATGAGACAATAACCCTGATAAAT
GCTTCAATAATATTGAAAAAGGAAGAGTATGAGTATTCAACATTTCCGTGTCGCCCTTATTCCCTTTTTT
GCGGCATTTTGCCTTCCTGTTTTTGCTCACCCAGAAACGCTGGTGAAAGTAAAAGATGCTGAAGATCAGT
TGGGTGCACGAGTGGGTTACATCGAACTGGATCTCAACAGCGGTAAGATCCTTGAGAGTTTTCGCCCCGA
AGAACGTTTTCCAATGATGAGCACTTTTAAAGTTCTGCTATGTGGCGCGGTATTATCCCGTATTGACGCC
GGGCAAGAGCAACTCGGTCGCCGCATACACTATTCTCAGAATGACTTGGTTGAGTACTCACCAGTCACAG
AAAAGCATCTTACGGATGGCATGACAGTAAGAGAATTATGCAGTGCTGCCATAACCATGAGTGATAACAC
TGCGGCCAACTTACTTCTGACAACGATCGGAGGACCGAAGGAGCTAACCGCTTTTTTGCACAACATGGGG
GATCATGTAACTCGCCTTGATCGTTGGGAACCGGAGCTGAATGAAGCCATACCAAACGACGAGCGTGACA
CCACGATGCCTGTAGCAATGGCAACAACGTTGCGCAAACTATTAACTGGCGAACTACTTACTCTAGCTTC
CCGGCAACAATTAATAGACTGGATGGAGGCGGATAAAGTTGCAGGACCACTTCTGCGCTCGGCCCTTCCG
GCTGGCTGGTTTATTGCTGATAAATCTGGAGCCGGTGAGCGTGGGTCTCGCGGTATCATTGCAGCACTGG
GGCCAGATGGTAAGCCCTCCCGTATCGTAGTTATCTACACGACGGGGAGTCAGGCAACTATGGATGAACG
AAATAGACAGATCGCTGAGATAGGTGCCTCACTGATTAAGCATTGGTAACTGTCAGACCAAGTTTACTCA
TATATACTTTAGATTGATTTAAAACTTCATTTTTAATTTAAAAGGATCTAGGTGAAGATCCTTTTTGATA
ATCTCATGACCAAAATCCCTTAACGTGAGTTTTCGTTCCACTGAGCGTCAGACCCCGTAGAAAAGATCAA
AGGATCTTCTTGAGATCCTTTTTTTCTGCGCGTAATCTGCTGCTTGCAAACAAAAAAACCACCGCTACCA
GCGGTGGTTTGTTTGCCGGATCAAGAGCTACCAACTCTTTTTCCGAAGGTAACTGGCTTCAGCAGAGCGC
AGATACCAAATACTGTTCTTCTAGTGTAGCCGTAGTTAGGCCACCACTTCAAGAACTCTGTAGCACCGCC
TACATACCTCGCTCTGCTAATCCTGTTACCAGTGGCTGCTGCCAGTGGCGATAAGTCGTGTCTTACCGGG
TTGGACTCAAGACGATAGTTACCGGATAAGGCGCAGCGGTCGGGCTGAACGGGGGGTTCGTGCACACAGC
CCAGCTTGGAGCGAACGACCTACACCGAACTGAGATACCTACAGCGTGAGCTATGAGAAAGCGCCACGCT
TCCCGAAGGGAGAAAGGCGGACAGGTATCCGGTAAGCGGCAGGGTCGGAACAGGAGAGCGCACGAGGGAG
CTTCCAGGGGGAAACGCCTGGTATCTTTATAGTCCTGTCGGGTTTCGCCACCTCTGACTTGAGCGTCGAT
TTTTGTGATGCTCGTCAGGGGGGCGGAGCCTATGGAAAAACGCCAGCAACGCGGCCTTTTTACGGTTCCT
GGCCTTTTGCTGGCCTTTTGCTCACATGTTCTTTCCTGCGTTATCCCCTGATTCTGTGGATAACCGTATT
ACCGCCTTTGAGTGAGCTGATACCGCTCGCCGCAGCCGAACGACCGAGCGCAGCGAGTCAGTGAGCGAGG
AAGCGGAAGAGCGCCCAATACGCAA
Features (pLannotate 1.2.2; 26 found; start..end, strand, type, name):
     91..112     +  protein_bind   CAP binding site: CAP binding activates transcription in the presence of cAMP. E. coli catabolite activator protein
    127..157     +  promoter       lac promoter: promoter for the E. coli lac operon
    165..181     +  protein_bind   lac operator: The lac repressor binds to the lac operator to inhibit transcription in E. coli. This inhibition can be relieved by adding lactose or isopropyl-β-D-thiogalactopyranoside (IPTG). lac repressor encoded by lacI
    226..244     +  promoter       T3 promoter: promoter for bacteriophage T3 RNA polymerase
    501..715     +  promoter       URA3 promoter: S. cerevisiae URA3
    716..1095    +  CDS            URA3 (fragment): orotidine-5'-phosphate decarboxylase, required for uracil biosynthesis; S. cerevisiae URA3; yeast auxotrophic marker, counterselectable with 5-fluoroorotic acid (5-FOA)
   1096..1479    +  CDS            MVD1 (fragment): MVD1_YEAST - Also known as ERG19, MPD. Experimental evidence at protein level: Swiss-Prot protein existence level 1. From Saccharomyces cerevisiae (strain ATCC 204508 / S288c) (Baker's yeast).
   2107..2823    +  CDS            Venus: Venus is a basic (constitutively fluorescent) yellow fluorescent protein published in 2002, derived from Aequorea victoria. It is reported to be a rapidly-maturing weak dimer with moderate acid sensitivity.
   2827..2844    -  misc_feature   MCS (fragment): pBluescript multiple cloning site
   2870..2894    -  misc_feature   MCS (fragment): pBluescript multiple cloning site
   3409..3752    +  promoter       TEF promoter: Ashbya gossypii TEF promoter
   3771..4559    +  CDS            URA3: PYRF_YEAST - Experimental evidence at protein level: Swiss-Prot protein existence level 1. From Saccharomyces cerevisiae (strain ATCC 204508 / S288c) (Baker's yeast).
   4571..4768    +  terminator     TEF terminator: Ashbya gossypii TEF terminator
   4992..5168    +  CDS            TIM9 (fragment): TIM9_YEAST - Experimental evidence at protein level: Swiss-Prot protein existence level 1. Mitochondrial intermembrane chaperone that participates in the import and insertion of multi-pass transmembrane proteins into the mitochondrial inner membrane. Also required for the transfer of beta- barrel precursors from the TOM complex to the sorting and assembly machinery (SAM complex) of the outer membrane. Acts as a chaperone-like protein that protects the hydrophobic precursors from aggregation and guide them through the mitochondrial intermembrane space. Compared to TIM10, it may have a strong st
   5191..5209    -  promoter       T7 promoter: promoter for bacteriophage T7 RNA polymerase
   5212..5369    +  CDS            lacZα (fragment): LacZα fragment of β-galactosidase; lacZ fragment
   5373..5801    +  rep_origin     f1 ori (sequence partly withheld): f1 bacteriophage origin of replication; arrow indicates direction of (+) strand synthesis
   5829..5880    -  misc_feature   bom (fragment): basis of mobility region from pBR322
   5936..6028    -  CDS            URA3 (fragment): PYRF_YEAST - Experimental evidence at protein level: Swiss-Prot protein existence level 1. From Saccharomyces cerevisiae (strain ATCC 204508 / S288c) (Baker's yeast).
   6028..6160    -  promoter       URA3 promoter (fragment): S. cerevisiae URA3
   6168..6217    -  misc_feature   bom (fragment): basis of mobility region from pBR322
   6319..6354    -  CDS            rop (fragment): Rop protein, which maintains plasmids at low copy number; rop
   6466..6570    +  promoter       AmpR promoter: bla
   6571..7431    +  CDS            AmpR: β-lactamase; bla; confers resistance to ampicillin, carbenicillin, and related antibiotics
   7602..8190    +  rep_origin     ori: high-copy-number ColE1/pMB1/pBR322/pUC origin of replication
   8373..78      +  CDS            lacI (fragment) (across the origin): lac repressor; lacI; The lac repressor binds to the lac operator to inhibit transcription in E. coli. This inhibition can be relieved by adding lactose or isopropyl-β-D-thiogalactopyranoside (IPTG).
