[The description below was written by a language model from this plasmid's Addgene catalogue record and pLannotate feature annotations shown in this document.]
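Description:
pHES943 is a yeast expression plasmid built on the pSV606 backbone that serves as a transcriptional reporter for the Saccharomyces cerevisiae mating pheromone response pathway. According to the catalogue entry, a yeast-enhanced GFP (yeGFP) coding sequence was cloned between XhoI and BamHI sites under the AGA1 promoter. AGA1 is a pheromone-induced gene, so fluorescence output tracks pathway activity in cells exposed to mating factor. In E. coli the plasmid is maintained by a high-copy ColE1/pUC-type origin and selected with ampicillin through the AmpR (β-lactamase) gene. An f1 origin, T3 and T7 promoters, and lac/lacZα remnants reflect a pBluescript-like cloning scaffold.

The sequenced record (about 8.4 kb, slightly below the listed 8.7 kb) shows no yeast replication origin or centromere among its annotated features. It does contain a complete URA3 coding sequence flanked by the Ashbya gossypii TEF promoter and terminator, which provides uracil prototrophy selection and can be counterselected with 5-FOA. Partial URA3 promoter and coding fragments and a TIM9 fragment lie on either side of the reporter and marker. This arrangement is consistent with homology arms for integration at the URA3 locus, although the record does not state this explicitly. The annotation software labels the fluorescent protein ORF as Venus rather than yeGFP. These are closely related Aequorea-derived proteins, so the exact variant should be confirmed from the sequence. The AGA1 promoter is not annotated, but presumably lies in the unannotated region just upstream of the fluorescent protein. An MVD1 fragment is also annotated, and its role is not explained.
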