Addgene plasmid #112641: pHES943
Purpose: yeast mating pheromone response pathway reporter
Depositing lab: Hana El-Samad. Depositing organization: University of California, San Francisco (UCSF). Publication: Real-Time Genetic Compensation Defines the Dynamic Demands of Feedback Control. Harrigan P, Madhani HD, El-Samad H. Cell. 2018 Oct 18;175(3):877-886.e10. doi: 10.1016/j.cell.2018.09.044. PubMed 30340045.
Backbone
  Vector backbone: pSV606
  Backbone size w/o insert (bp): 8000
  Total vector size (bp): 8700
  Vector type: Yeast Expression
  Selectable markers: URA3
Growth in bacteria
  Bacterial resistance: Ampicillin, 100 μg/mL
  Growth temperature: 37°C
  Growth strain: DH5alpha
  Copy number: High Copy
Gene/Insert
  Gene/Insert name: yeGFP
  Promoter: AGA1
  Cloning method: Restriction Enzyme; 5′ cloning site XhoI (not destroyed); 3′ cloning site BamHI (not destroyed)
  Sequencing primers: 5′ CAGAATAGCAGAATGGGCAGAC; 3′ ATC GCA CTC ACG TAA ACA CTT
Terms and licenses: Academic/Nonprofit Terms; Industry Terms: Not Available to Industry
How to cite: pHES943 was a gift from Hana El-Samad (Addgene plasmid # 112641 ; http://n2t.net/addgene:112641 ; RRID:Addgene_112641)
